>Addgene plasmid #27911 | pUT1328-HQ858829 | depositor full sequence | sequence record 13185 | Author sequence
CAAATAATGATTTTATTTTGACTGATAGTGACCTGTTCGTTGCAACAAATTGATGAGCAATGCTTTTTTA
TAATGCCAACTTTGTACAAAAAAGCAGGCTCCGCGGCCGCCCCCTTCACCATGGCTGCTGCTGAGGCGGC
GGCGGCGGTGGGGAAGCAGCAGCAGAAGGGCGGCGGGGGAAGGGGAGGAGGCGGCGGTGGGCCGGCGCCG
TTCCTGACGAAGACGAACCAGATGGTGGAGGAGAGCGCGACGGACGAGGTGATCTCGTGGGGAAAGGAGG
GGCGGTCGTTCGTGGTGTGGAAGCCGGTGGAGTTCGCCCGCGACCTCCTCCCGCTCCACTTCAAGCACTG
CAACTTCTCCTCCTTCGTCCGCCAGCTCAACACCTACGGTTTCCGGAAGGTGGTGCCCGATCGGTGGGAG
TTCGCCAACGGCAACTTCCGGCGAGGAGAGCAAGGCCTCCTCTCCGGCATCCGCCGCCGCAAGGCGACGA
CGCCTCAGTCCTCCAAATCCTGCGGCAGCGGCGTCAACGTCGCGTTCCCTCCGCCGCTGCCCCCTCTGCC
CCCGGAGCCGTCGGCGACCACGTCCAGCGGCAACGACCGCAGCTCCTCCTCCGCGTCCTCGCCGCCGCGG
GCGGACATCACCAGCGAGAACGAGCAGCTCAGGAAGGACAACCAAACGCTGACGATGGAGCTGGCGCGGG
CTCGGCGGCACTGCGAGGAGCTTCTGGGCTTCCTGTCGCGCTTCCTCGACGTCCGGCAGCTCGATCTCCG
GCTGCTCATGCAGGAAGACATGCGAGCGGCGGCCGGCGGCGTCGGCGGCGAGCAGCGCGTGCAAGAGCAC
GCCCGGGAGGAGAAGTGCGTGAAGCTGTTCGGCGTGCTCCTCGACGACACCCATGGCGCCGCCACGAGGA
AGAGGGCGCGGTGCGAGGAGGCGGCTGCCAGCGAGCGGCCGATCAAGATGATCAGGATCGGCGAGCCGTG
GGTCAGCGTTCCATCGTCGGGGCCGGCGCGGTGTGGCGGCGACAACAAGGGTGGGCGCGCCGACCCAGCT
TTCTTGTACAAAGTTGGCATTATAAGAAAGCATTGCTTATCAATTTGTTGCAACGAACAGGTCACTATCA
GTCAAAATAAAATCATTATTTGCCATCCAGCTGATATCCCCTATAGTGAGTCGTATTACATGGTCATAGC
TGTTTCCTGGCAGCTCTGGCCCGTGTCTCAAAATCTCTGATGTTACATTGCACAAGATAAAAATATATCA
TCATGAACAATAAAACTGTCTGCTTACATAAACAGTAATACAAGGGGTGTTATGAGCCATATTCAACGGG
AAACGTCGAGGCCGCGATTAAATTCCAACATGGATGCTGATTTATATGGGTATAAATGGGCTCGCGATAA
TGTCGGGCAATCAGGTGCGACAATCTATCGCTTGTATGGGAAGCCCGATGCGCCAGAGTTGTTTCTGAAA
CATGGCAAAGGTAGCGTTGCCAATGATGTTACAGATGAGATGGTCAGACTAAACTGGCTGACGGAATTTA
TGCCTCTTCCGACCATCAAGCATTTTATCCGTACTCCTGATGATGCATGGTTACTCACCACTGCGATCCC
CGGAAAAACAGCATTCCAGGTATTAGAAGAATATCCTGATTCAGGTGAAAATATTGTTGATGCGCTGGCA
GTGTTCCTGCGCCGGTTGCATTCGATTCCTGTTTGTAATTGTCCTTTTAACAGCGATCGCGTATTTCGTC
TCGCTCAGGCGCAATCACGAATGAATAACGGTTTGGTTGATGCGAGTGATTTTGATGACGAGCGTAATGG
CTGGCCTGTTGAACAAGTCTGGAAAGAAATGCATAAACTTTTGCCATTCTCACCGGATTCAGTCGTCACT
CATGGTGATTTCTCACTTGATAACCTTATTTTTGACGAGGGGAAATTAATAGGTTGTATTGATGTTGGAC
GAGTCGGAATCGCAGACCGATACCAGGATCTTGCCATCCTATGGAACTGCCTCGGTGAGTTTTCTCCTTC
ATTACAGAAACGGCTTTTTCAAAAATATGGTATTGATAATCCTGATATGAATAAATTGCAGTTTCATTTG
ATGCTCGATGAGTTTTTCTAATCAGAATTGGTTAATTGGTTGTAACACTGGCAGAGCATTACGCTGACTT
GACGGGACGGCGCAAGCTCATGACCAAAATCCCTTAACGTGAGTTACGCGTCGTTCCACTGAGCGTCAGA
CCCCGTAGAAAAGATCAAAGGATCTTCTTGAGATCCTTTTTTTCTGCGCGTAATCTGCTGCTTGCAAACA
AAAAAACCACCGCTACCAGCGGTGGTTTGTTTGCCGGATCAAGAGCTACCAACTCTTTTTCCGAAGGTAA
CTGGCTTCAGCAGAGCGCAGATACCAAATACTGTCCTTCTAGTGTAGCCGTAGTTAGGCCACCACTTCAA
GAACTCTGTAGCACCGCCTACATACCTCGCTCTGCTAATCCTGTTACCAGTGGCTGCTGCCAGTGGCGAT
AAGTCGTGTCTTACCGGGTTGGACTCAAGACGATAGTTACCGGATAAGGCGCAGCGGTCGGGCTGAACGG
GGGGTTCGTGCACACAGCCCAGCTTGGAGCGAACGACCTACACCGAACTGAGATACCTACAGCGTGAGCA
TTGAGAAAGCGCCACGCTTCCCGAAGGGAGAAAGGCGGACAGGTATCCGGTAAGCGGCAGGGTCGGAACA
GGAGAGCGCACGAGGGAGCTTCCAGGGGGAAACGCCTGGTATCTTTATAGTCCTGTCGGGTTTCGCCACC
TCTGACTTGAGCGTCGATTTTTGTGATGCTCGTCAGGGGGGCGGAGCCTATGGAAAAACGCCAGCAACGC
GGCCTTTTTACGGTTCCTGGCCTTTTGCTGGCCTTTTGCTCACATGTTCTTTCCTGCGTTATCCCCTGAT
TCTGTGGATAACCGTATTACCGCCTTTGAGTGAGCTGATACCGCTCGCCGCAGCCGAACGACCGAGCGCA
GCGAGTCAGTGAGCGAGGAAGCGGAAGAGCGCCCAATACGCAAACCGCCTCTCCCCGCGCGTTGGCCGAT
TCATTAATGCAGCTGGCACGACAGGTTTCCCGACTGGAAAGCGGGCAGTGAGCGCAACGCAATTAATACG
CGTACCGCTAGCCAGGAAGAGTTTGTAGAAACGCAAAAAGGCCATCCGTCAGGATGGCCTTCTGCTTAGT
TTGATGCCTGGCAGTTTATGGCGGGCGTCCTGCCCGCCACCCTCCGGGCCGTTGCTTCACAACGTTCAAA
TCCGCTCCCGGCGGATTTGTCCTACTCAGGAGAGCGTTCACCGACAAACAACAGATAAAACGAAAGGCCC
AGTCTTCCGACTGAGCCTTTCGTTTTATTTGATGCCTGGCAGTTCCCTACTCTCGCGTTAACGCTAGCAT
GGATGTTTTCCCAGTCACGACGTTGTAAAACGACGGCCAGTCTTAAGCTCGGGCCC
Features (pLannotate 1.2.2; 10 found; start..end, strand, type, name):
      1..100     +  protein_bind   attL1: mutant version of attL; recombination site for the Gateway® LR reaction LR Clonase™
    202..1026    +  CDS            HSFB1 (fragment): HSFB1_ORYSJ - Also known as HSF23. Experimental evidence at transcript level: Swiss-Prot protein existence level 2. Transcriptional regulator that specifically binds DNA of heat shock promoter elements (HSE). From Oryza sativa subsp. japonica (Rice).
   1043..1142    -  protein_bind   attL2: mutant version of attL; recombination site for the Gateway® LR reaction LR Clonase™
   1160..1178    -  promoter       T7 promoter: promoter for bacteriophage T7 RNA polymerase
   1312..2121    +  CDS            KanR: aminoglycoside phosphotransferase; aph(3')-Ia; confers resistance to kanamycin in bacteria or G418 (Geneticin®) in eukaryotes
   2268..2856    +  rep_origin     ori: high-copy-number ColE1/pMB1/pBR322/pUC origin of replication
   3039..3131    +  CDS            lacI (fragment): lac repressor; lacI; The lac repressor binds to the lac operator to inhibit transcription in E. coli. This inhibition can be relieved by adding lactose or isopropyl-β-D-thiogalactopyranoside (IPTG).
   3186..3213    -  terminator     rrnB T2 terminator: transcription terminator T2 from the E. coli rrnB gene
   3345..3388    +  terminator     rrnB T1 terminator: Escherichia coli rrnB; transcription terminator T1 from the E. coli rrnB gene
   3435..3471    -  CDS            lacZα (fragment): LacZα fragment of β-galactosidase; lacZ fragment
