[The description below was written by a language model from this plasmid's Addgene catalogue record and pLannotate feature annotations shown in this document.]
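Description:
pUT1328-HQ858829 is a Gateway entry clone built on the Invitrogen pENTR/D backbone, carrying the coding sequence of a rice (Oryza sativa) heat shock factor-type transcription factor encoded by the locus Os09g0456800 / LOC_Os09g28354. The plasmid is maintained in E. coli under kanamycin selection, conferred by an aminoglycoside phosphotransferase (KanR) gene, and replicates from a ColE1/pUC-type origin. The annotation describes that origin as high copy, whereas the catalogue entry lists the plasmid as low copy, and the record does not resolve this difference. The full depositor sequence is 3,486 nt, consistent with the stated 2,580 bp backbone plus a 906 bp insert.

The insert sits between attL1 and attL2 recombination sites. The feature annotation matches most of it to the rice HSFB1 (HSF23) protein, a regulator that binds heat shock promoter elements. According to the depositor, the coding sequence was PCR-amplified from full-length rice cDNA library templates and the stop codon was omitted, which allows in-frame C-terminal fusions once the ORF is transferred by an LR Clonase reaction into a suitable destination vector. As is typical for an entry vector, no promoter is positioned to drive expression of the insert. The only annotated promoter is a T7 promoter lying just outside attL2 in reverse orientation. The rrnB T1 and T2 terminators upstream of attL1 insulate the cloning site from read-through transcription. The short lacI and lacZα fragments appear to be backbone remnants. The clone belongs to a collection of grass transcription factor ORFs associated with a comparative regulatory genomics resource. It serves as a shuttle source for moving this ORF into expression or interaction-assay vectors.
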