Addgene plasmid #27911: pUT1328-HQ858829
Depositing lab: John Gray & Erich Grotewold. Depositing organization: University of Toledo. Publication: GRASSIUS: a platform for comparative regulatory genomics across the grasses. Yilmaz A, Nishiyama MY Jr, Fuentes BG, Souza GM, Janies D, Gray J, Grotewold E. Plant Physiol. 2009 Jan;149(1):171-80. doi: 10.1104/pp.108.128579. Epub 2008 Nov 5. PubMed 18987217.
Backbone
  Vector backbone: pENTR/D
  Backbone manufacturer: Invitrogen
  Backbone size w/o insert (bp): 2580
  Vector type: Entry vector
Growth in bacteria
  Bacterial resistance: Kanamycin, 50 μg/mL
  Growth temperature: 37°C
  Growth strain: DH5alpha
  Growth instructions: E. coli Top10 (Invitrogen)
  Copy number: Low Copy
Gene/Insert
  Gene/Insert name: HSF-BDB transcription factor encoded by Os09g0456800 LOC_Os09g28354
  Species: Oryza sativa (rice)
  Insert size (bp): 906
  GenBank ID: HQ858829
  Cloning method: Restriction Enzyme
  Sequencing primers: 5′ M13 For; 3′ M13 Rev
Terms and licenses: Academic/Nonprofit Terms; Industry Terms: Not Available to Industry
Depositor comments: This CDS was amplified using PCR from a full length cDNA template from the OSIIEa, OSIIEb, and OSJNEa thru OSJNEf full length cDNA libraries generated by the Guoliang Wang lab at Ohio State University. The PCR product omitted the stop codon. The PCR product was cloned into a Gateway pENTR/D entry vector. Further information on this gene may be obtained at www.grassius.org using the Genbank number. (The second half of the plasmid name is the Genbank Number for the sequence of the insert)
How to cite: pUT1328-HQ858829 was a gift from John Gray & Erich Grotewold (Addgene plasmid # 27911 ; http://n2t.net/addgene:27911 ; RRID:Addgene_27911)
