>Addgene plasmid #27911 | pUT1328-HQ858829 | addgene partial sequence | sequence record 34201 | 27911 with M13pUC-fwd
ATGATTTTATTTTGACTGATAGTGACCTGTTCGTTGCAACAAATTGATGAGCAATGCTTTTTTATAATGC
CAACTTTGTACAAAAAAGCAGGCTCCGCGGCCGCCCCCTTCACCATGGCTGCTGCTGAGGCGGCGGCGGC
GGTGGGGAAGCAGCAGCAGAAGGGCGGCGGGGGAAGGGGAGGAGGCGGCGGTGGGCCGGCGCCGTTCCTG
ACGAAGACGAACCAGATGGTGGAGGAGAGCGCGACGGACGAGGTGATCTCGTGGGGAAAGGAGGGGCGGT
CGTTCGTGGTGTGGAAGCCGGTGGAGTTCGCCCGCGACCTCCTCCCGCTCCACTTCAAGCACTGCAACTT
CTCCTCCTTCGTCCGCCAGCTCAACACCTACGGTTTCCGGAAGGTGGTGCCCGATCGGTGGGAGTTCGCC
AACGGCAACTTCCGGCGAGGAGAGCAAGGCCTCCTCTCCGGCATCCGCCGCCGCAAGGCGACGACGCCTC
AGTCCTCCAAATCCTGCGGCAGCGGCGTCAACGTCGCGTTCCCTCCGCCGCTGCCCCCTCTGCCCCCGGA
GCCGTCGGCGACCACGTCCAGCGGCAACGACCGCAGCTCCTCCTCCGCGTCCTCGCCGCCGCGGGCGGAC
ATCACCAGCGAGAACGAGCAGCTCAGGAAGGACAACCAAACGCTGACGATGGA
